Addgene plasmid #65624: Bxb1-surrogate-reporter
Purpose: Fluorescent reporter to monitor the activty of Bxb1
Depositing lab: Sebastian Bultmann. Depositing organization: Ludwig-Maximilians-Universitaet Muenchen (LMU). Publication: A modular open platform for systematic functional studies under physiological conditions. Mulholland CB, Smets M, Schmidtmann E, Leidescher S, Markaki Y, Hofweber M, Qin W, Manzo M, Kremmer E, Thanisch K, Bauer C, Rombaut P, Herzog F, Leonhardt H, Bultmann S. Nucleic Acids Res. 2015 May 24. pii: gkv550. 10.1093/nar/gkv550 PubMed 26007658.
Backbone
  Vector backbone: pCMV
  Vector type: Mammalian Expression ; Bxb1
  Selectable markers: Neomycin (select with G418)
Growth in bacteria
  Bacterial resistance: Kanamycin, 50 μg/mL
  Growth temperature: 37°C
  Growth strain: DH5alpha
  Copy number: High Copy
Gene/Insert
  Gene/Insert name: attP
Terms and licenses: Academic/Nonprofit Terms; Industry Terms: Not Available to Industry
How to cite: Bxb1-surrogate-reporter was a gift from Sebastian Bultmann (Addgene plasmid # 65624 ; http://n2t.net/addgene:65624 ; RRID:Addgene_65624)
