[The description below was written by a language model from this plasmid's Addgene catalogue record.]
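Description:
Bxb1-surrogate-reporter is a mammalian expression plasmid built on a pCMV backbone and designed as a fluorescent readout for the activity of Bxb1, a serine integrase that catalyses unidirectional recombination between its attP and attB attachment sites. It is maintained in E. coli as a high-copy plasmid under kanamycin selection, and it carries a neomycin resistance marker that allows G418 selection of transfected mammalian cells. The backbone name implies CMV promoter-driven expression in mammalian cells, although no feature table is provided to confirm the promoter or the arrangement of the other elements.

The only insert named in the record is a Bxb1 attP site. The record does not state which fluorescent protein serves as the reporter, whether a partner attB site is present on the same plasmid, or how recombination is coupled to the fluorescent signal. The exact switching mechanism therefore cannot be described from the available information. In general, surrogate reporters of this type are co-delivered with the recombinase so that cells in which the enzyme is active become fluorescently marked. Those cells can then be identified or enriched as a proxy for successful recombination at a separate genomic target.

According to the stated purpose, the plasmid is used to monitor Bxb1 activity in cells. The associated publication describes a modular platform for systematic functional studies under physiological conditions, which is consistent with Bxb1-mediated integration into pre-placed attachment sites, but the record gives no further details of that workflow.
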