>Addgene plasmid #65624 | Bxb1-surrogate-reporter | addgene partial sequence | sequence record 122970 | CMV-F 5'-CGCAAATGGGCGGTAGGCGTG-3'
CTATATAAGCAGAGCTGGTTTAGTGAACCGTCAGATCCGCTAGCGCTACCGGACTCAGATCTCGAGCTCA
AGCTTCGAATTCTGCAGTCGACGGTACCGCGGGCCCGGGATCATGGGTTTGTCTGGTCAACCACCGCGGT
CTCAGTGGTGTACGGTACAAACCTAACTAACTAAGTACAAGTAAAGCGGCCGCGACTCTAGATCATAATC
AGCCATACCACATTTGTAGAGGTTTTACTTGCTTTAAAAAACCTCCCACACCTCCCCCTGAACCTGAAAC
ATAAAATGAATGCAATTGTTGTTGTTAACTTGTTTATTGCAGCTTATAATGGTTACAAATAAAGCAATAG
CATCACAAATTTCACAAATAAAGCATTTTTTTCACTGCATTCTAGTTGTGGTTTGTCCAAACTCATCAAT
GTATCTTAAGGCGTAAATTGTAAGCGTTAATATTTTGTTAAAATTCGCGTTAAATTTTTGTTAAATCAGC
TCATTTTTTAACCAATAGGCCGAAATCGGCAAAATCCCTTATAAATCAAAAGAATAGACCGAGATAGGGT
[37 nt withheld, positions 561-597]
AAAGAACGTGGACTCCAACGTCAAAGG
[49 nt withheld, positions 625-673]
T
[91 nt withheld, positions 675-765]
G
[124 nt withheld, positions 767-890]
CAGGTGGCACTTTTCGGGGAAATGTGCGCGGAACCCCTATTTGTTTATTTTTCTAAATACATTCAAATAT
GTATCCGCTCATGAGACAATAACCCTGATAAATGCTTCAATAATATTGAAAA
