>Addgene plasmid #65624 | Bxb1-surrogate-reporter | addgene partial sequence | sequence record 122971 | pBR322ori-3 5'-tttgtttgcaagcagcagat-3'
GGATCTCAAGAAGATCCTTTGATCTTTTCTACGGGGTCTGACGCTCAGTGGAACGAAAACTCACGTTAAG
GGATTTTGGTCATGAGATTATCAAAAAGGATCTTCACCTAGATCCTTTTAAATTAAAAATGAAGTTTTAA
ATCAATCTAAAGTATATATGAGTAACCTGAGGCTATGGCAGGGCCTGCCGCCCCGACGTTGGCTGCGAGC
CCTGGGCCTTCACCCGAACTTGGGGGGTGGGGTGGGGAAAAGGAAGAAACGCGGGCGTATTGGCCCCAAT
GGGGTCTCGGTGGGGTATCGACAGAGTGCCAGCCCTGGGACCGAACCCCGCGTTTATGAACAAACGACCC
AACACCGTGCGTTTTATTCTGTCTTTTTATTGCCGTCATAGCGCGGGTTCCTTCCGGTATTGTCTCCTTC
CGTGTTTCAGTTAGCCTCCCCCTAGGGTGGGCGAAGAACTCCAGCATGAGATCCCCGCGCTGGAGGATCA
TCCAGCCGGCGTCCCGGAAAACGATTCCGAAGCCCAACCTTTCATAGAAGGCGGCGGTGGAATCGAAATC
TCGTGATGGCAGGTTGGGCGTCGCTTGGTCGGTCATTTCGAACCCCAGAGTCCCGCTCAGAAGAACTCGT
CAAGAAGGCGATAGAAGGCGATGCGCTGCGAATCGGGAGCGGCGATACCGTAAAGCACGAGGAAGCGGTC
AGCCCATTCGCCGCCAAGCTCTTCAGCAATATCACGGGTAGCCAACGCTATGTCCTGATAGCGGTCCGCC
ACACCCAGCCGGCCACAGTCGATGAATCCAGAAAAGCGGCCATTTTCCACCATGATATTCGGCAAGCAGG
CATCGCCATGGGTCACGACGAGATCCTCGCCGTCGGGCATGCTCGCCTTGAGCCTGGCGAACAGTTCGGC
TGGCGCGAGCCCCTGATGCTCTTCGTCCAGATCATCCTGATCGACAAGACCGGCTTCCATCCGAGTACGT
GCTCGCTCGATGCGATGTTTCGCTTGGTGGTCGAATGGGCAGGTAGCCGGATCAAGCGTATGCAGCCGCC
GCATTGCATCAGCCATGATGGATACTTTCTCGGCAGGAGCAAGGTGAGATGACAGGAGATCCTGCCC
